>Addgene plasmid #24254 | pGSTag BimL (S58A) | addgene partial sequence | sequence record 30551 | 24254 with pGEX-5
GGACTGGTTCGCGTGGATCTGCAGAACGTCGCGAAATTCTGAGCCGTCGTCCGAGTTACCGTAAAGGATC
CGCAAAGCAACCTTCTGATGTAAGTTCTGAGTGTGACCGAGAAGGTAGACAATTGCAGCCTGCGGAGAGG
CCTCCCCAGCTCAGACCTGGGGCCCCTACCTCCCTACAGACAGAGCCACAAGACAGGAGCCCAGCACCCA
TGAGTTGTGACAAATCAACACAAACCCCAGCTCCTCCTTGCCAGGCCTTCAACCACTATCTCAGTGCAAT
GGCTTCCATGAGGCAGGCTGAACCTGCAGATATGCGCCCAGAGATATGGATCGCCCAAGAGTTGCGGCGT
ATCGGAGACGAGTTTAACGCTTACTATGCAAGGAGGGTATTTTTGAATAATTACCAAGCAGCCGAAGACC
ACCCACGAATGGTTATCTTACGACTGTTACGTTACATTGTCCGCCTGGTGTGGAGAATGCATTGAGAATT
CTAGACTCCATGGGTCGACTCGAGCTCAAGCTTAATTCATCGTGACTGACTGACGATCTGCCTCGCGCGT
TTCGGTGATGACGGTGAAAACCTCTGACACATGCAGCTCCCGGAGACGGTCACAGCTTGTCTGTAAGCGG
ATGCCGGGAGCAGACAAGCCCGTCAGGGCGCGTCAGCGGGTGTTGGCGGGTGTCGGGGCGCAGCCATGAC
CCAGTCACGTAGCGATAGCGGAGTGTATAATTCTTGAAGACGAAAGGGCCTCGTGATACGCCTATTTTTA
TAGGTTAATGTCATGATAATAATGGTTTCTTAGACGTCAGGTGGCACTTTTCGGGGAAATGTGCGCGGAA
CCCCTATTTGTTTATTTTTCTAAATACATTCAAATATGTATCCGCTCATGAGACAATAACCCTGATAAAT
GCTTCAATAATATTGAAAAAGGAAGAGTATGAGTATTCAACATT
