[The description below was written by a language model from this plasmid's Addgene catalogue record.]
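Description:
pGSTag BimL (S58A) is a bacterial expression plasmid built on the pGSTag backbone (about 5.1 kb without insert), designed to produce a glutathione S-transferase fusion protein in E. coli. It is maintained as a high-copy plasmid under ampicillin selection. The record does not state the promoter or the origin of replication, and no feature table is provided. The listed pGEX-type sequencing primers suggest a pGEX-like layout around the cloning site, but this is not stated.

The insert is a roughly 436 bp human cDNA encoding BimL, the "long" isoform of the pro-apoptotic BH3-only Bcl2 family member BCL2L11 (Bim). It was cloned between BamHI and XhoI sites, both of which are retained, so the fragment can be excised or transferred. The GST moiety is supplied by the backbone and sits at the N terminus of BimL, allowing the recombinant protein to be purified on glutathione affinity resin. The coding sequence carries a point mutation replacing serine 58 with alanine, which removes a potential phosphoacceptor residue at that position.

The associated publication concerns JNK phosphorylation of Bim-related proteins and the induction of Bax-dependent apoptosis. In that context, the construct is most plausibly used to make purified GST-BimL substrate for in vitro kinase assays. There the S58A variant would serve as a non-phosphorylatable comparison to the wild-type protein, helping to map or confirm phosphorylation sites. The record does not itself spell out this application.
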