Addgene plasmid #24254: pGSTag BimL (S58A)
Depositing lab: Roger Davis. Depositing organization: University of Massachusetts, Worcester. Publication: JNK phosphorylation of Bim-related members of the Bcl2 family induces Bax-dependent apoptosis. Lei K, Davis RJ. Proc Natl Acad Sci U S A. 2003 Mar 4. 100(5):2432-7. 10.1073/pnas.0438011100 PubMed 12591950.
Backbone
  Vector backbone: pGSTag
  Backbone size w/o insert (bp): 5057
  Vector type: Bacterial Expression
Growth in bacteria
  Bacterial resistance: Ampicillin, 100 μg/mL
  Growth temperature: 37°C
  Growth strain: DH5alpha
  Copy number: High Copy
Gene/Insert
  Gene/Insert name: BimL(S58A) (alt name: BCL2-like 11)
  Species: H. sapiens (human)
  Insert size (bp): 436
  Mutation: Changed serine 58 to alanine
  Entrez Gene: BCL2L11 (a.k.a. BAM, BIM, BOD)
  Tag / fusion protein: Gst (N terminal on backbone)
  Cloning method: Restriction Enzyme; 5′ cloning site Bam HI (not destroyed); 3′ cloning site xho 1 (not destroyed)
  Sequencing primers: 5′ pGex 5'; 3′ pGex 3'
Terms and licenses: Academic/Nonprofit Terms; Industry Terms: Not Available to Industry
How to cite: pGSTag BimL (S58A) was a gift from Roger Davis (Addgene plasmid # 24254 ; http://n2t.net/addgene:24254 ; RRID:Addgene_24254)
